>Addgene plasmid #85707 | CRISPseq-BFP-backbone | depositor full sequence | sequence record 166331 | CRISPseq-BFP-backbone sequence 8444 bps
ATCCCCTGATTCTGTGGATAACCGTATTACCGCCTTTGAGTGAGCTGATACCGCTCGCCGCAGCCGAACG
ACCGAGCGCAGCGAGTCAGTGAGCGAGGAAGCGGAAGAGCGCCCAATACGCAAACCGCCTCTCCCCGCGC
GTTGGCCGATTCATTAATGCAGCTGGCACGACAGGTTTCCCGACTGGAAAGCGGGCAGTGAGCGCAACGC
AATTAATGTGAGTTAGCTCACTCATTAGGCACCCCAGGCTTTACACTTTATGCTTCCGGCTCGTATGTTG
TGTGGAATTGTGAGCGGATAACAATTTCACACAGGAAACAGCTATGACCATGATTACGCCAAGCGCGCAA
TTAACCCTCACTAAAGGGAACAAAAGCTGGAGCTGCAAGCTTAATGTAGTCTTATGCAATACTCTTGTAG
TCTTGCAACATGGTAACGATGAGTTAGCAACATGCCTTACAAGGAGAGAAAAAGCACCGTGCATGCCGAT
TGGTGGAAGTAAGGTGGTACGATCGTGCCTTATTAGGAAGGCAACAGACGGGTCTGACATGGATTGGACG
AACCACTGAATTGCCGCATTGCAGAGATATTGTATTTAAGTGCCTAGCTCGATACATAAACGGGTCTCTC
TGGTTAGACCAGATCTGAGCCTGGGAGCTCTCTGGCTAACTAGGGAACCCACTGCTTAAGCCTCAATAAA
GCTTGCCTTGAGTGCTTCAAGTAGTGTGTGCCCGTCTGTTGTGTGACTCTGGTAACTAGAGATCCCTCAG
ACCCTTTTAGTCAGTGTGGAAAATCTCTAGCAGTGGCGCCCGAACAGGGACTTGAAAGCGAAAGGGAAAC
CAGAGGAGCTCTCTCGACGCAGGACTCGGCTTGCTGAAGCGCGCACGGCAAGAGGCGAGGGGCGGCGACT
GGTGAGTACGCCAAAAATTTTGACTAGCGGAGGCTAGAAGGAGAGAGATGGGTGCGAGAGCGTCAGTATT
AAGCGGGGGAGAATTAGATCGCGATGGGAAAAAATTCGGTTAAGGCCAGGGGGAAAGAAAAAATATAAAT
TAAAACATATAGTATGGGCAAGCAGGGAGCTAGAACGATTCGCAGTTAATCCTGGCCTGTTAGAAACATC
AGAAGGCTGTAGACAAATACTGGGACAGCTACAACCATCCCTTCAGACAGGATCAGAAGAACTTAGATCA
TTATATAATACAGTAGCAACCCTCTATTGTGTGCATCAAAGGATAGAGATAAAAGACACCAAGGAAGCTT
TAGACAAGATAGAGGAAGAGCAAAACAAAAGTAAGACCACCGCACAGCAAGCGGCCGCTGATCTTCAGAC
CTGGAGGAGGAGATATGAGGGACAATTGGAGAAGTGAATTATATAAATATAAAGTAGTAAAAATTGAACC
ATTAGGAGTAGCACCCACCAAGGCAAAGAGAAGAGTGGTGCAGAGAGAAAAAAGAGCAGTGGGAATAGGA
GCTTTGTTCCTTGGGTTCTTGGGAGCAGCAGGAAGCACTATGGGCGCAGCGTCAATGACGCTGACGGTAC
AGGCCAGACAATTATTGTCTGGTATAGTGCAGCAGCAGAACAATTTGCTGAGGGCTATTGAGGCGCAACA
GCATCTGTTGCAACTCACAGTCTGGGGCATCAAGCAGCTCCAGGCAAGAATCCTGGCTGTGGAAAGATAC
CTAAAGGATCAACAGCTCCTGGGGATTTGGGGTTGCTCTGGAAAACTCATTTGCACCACTGCTGTGCCTT
GGAATGCTAGTTGGAGTAATAAATCTCTGGAACAGATTTGGAATCACACGACCTGGATGGAGTGGGACAG
AGAAATTAACAATTACACAAGCTTAATACACTCCTTAATTGAAGAATCGCAAAACCAGCAAGAAAAGAAT
GAACAAGAATTATTGGAATTAGATAAATGGGCAAGTTTGTGGAATTGGTTTAACATAACAAATTGGCTGT
GGTATATAAAATTATTCATAATGATAGTAGGAGGCTTGGTAGGTTTAAGAATAGTTTTTGCTGTACTTTC
TATAGTGAATAGAGTTAGGCAGGGATATTCACCATTATCGTTTCAGACCCACCTCCCAACCCCGAGGGGA
CCCAGAGAGGGCCTATTTCCCATGATTCCTTCATATTTGCATATACGATACAAGGCTGTTAGAGAGATAA
TTAGAATTAATTTGACTGTAAACACAAAGATATTAGTACAAAATACGTGACGTAGAAAGTAATAATTTCT
TGGGTAGTTTGCAGTTTTAAAATTATGTTTTAAAATGGACTATCATATGCTTACCGTAACTTGAAAGTAT
TTCGATTTCTTGGCTTTATATATCTTGTGGAAAGGACGAAACACCGGAGACGGACGTCTCTGTTTTAGAG
CTAGAAATAGCAAGTTAAAATAAGGCTAGTCCGTTATCAACTTGAAAAAGTGGCACCGAGTCGGTGCTTT
TTTAAGCTTGGCGTAACTAGATCTTGAGACAAATGGCAGTATTCATCCACAATTTTAAAAGAAAAGGGGG
GATTGGGGGGTACAGTGCAGGGGAAAGAATAGTAGACATAATAGCAACAGACATACAAACTAAAGAATTA
CAAAAACAAATTACAAAAATTCAAAATTTTCGGGTTTATTACAGGGACAGCAGAGATCCACTTTGGCGCC
GGCTCGAGGGGGCCCGGGTGCAAAGATGGATAAAGTTTTAAACAGAGAGGAATCTTTGCAGCTAATGGAC
CTTCTAGGTCTTGAAAGGAGTGGGAATTGGCTCCGGTGCCCGTCAGTGGGCAGAGCGCACATCGCCCACA
GTCCCCGAGAAGTTGGGGGGAGGGGTCGGCAATTGATCCGGTGCCTAGAGAAGGTGGCGCGGGGTAAACT
GGGAAAGTGATGTCGTGTACTGGCTCCGCCTTTTTCCCGAGGGTGGGGGAGAACCGTATATAAGTGCAGT
AGTCGCCGTGAACGTTCTTTTTCGCAACGGGTTTGCCGCCAGAACACAGGTAAGTGCCGTGTGTGGTTCC
CGCGGGCCTGGCCTCTTTACGGGTTATGGCCCTTGCGTGCCTTGAATTACTTCCACTGGCTGCAGTACGT
GATTCTTGATCCCGAGCTTCGGGTTGGAAGTGGGTGGGAGAGTTCGAGGCCTTGCGCTTAAGGAGCCCCT
TCGCCTCGTGCTTGAGTTGAGGCCTGGCCTGGGCGCTGGGGCCGCCGCGTGCGAATCTGGTGGCACCTTC
GCGCCTGTCTCGCTGCTTTCGATAAGTCTCTAGCCATTTAAAATTTTTGATGACCTGCTGCGACGCTTTT
TTTCTGGCAAGATAGTCTTGTAAATGCGGGCCAAGATCTGCACACTGGTATTTCGGTTTTTGGGGCCGCG
GGCGGCGACGGGGCCCGTGCGTCCCAGCGCACATGTTCGGCGAGGCGGGGCCTGCGAGCGCGGCCACCGA
GAATCGGACGGGGGTAGTCTCAAGCTGGCCGGCCTGCTCTGGTGCCTGGCCTCGCGCCGCCGTGTATCGC
CCCGCCCTGGGCGGCAAGGCTGGCCCGGTCGGCACCAGTTGCGTGAGCGGAAAGATGGCCGCTTCCCGGC
CCTGCTGCAGGGAGCTCAAAATGGAGGACGCGGCGCTCGGGAGAGCGGGCGGGTGAGTCACCCACACAAA
GGAAAAGGGCCTTTCCGTCCTCAGCCGTCGCTTCATGTGACTCCACGGAGTACCGGGCGCCGTCCAGGCA
CCTCGATTAGTTCTCGAGCTTTTGGAGTACGTCGTCTTTAGGTTGGGGGGAGGGGTTTTATGCGATGGAG
TTTCCCCACACTGAGTGGGTGGAGACTGAAGTTAGGCCAGCTTGGCACTTGATGTAATTCTCCTTGGAAT
TTGCCCTTTTTGAGTTTGGATCTTGGTTCATTCTCAAGCCTCAGACAGTGGTTCAAAGTTTTTTTCTTCC
ATTTCAGGTGTCGTGACGTACGGCCACCATGGTGAGCAAGGGCGAGGAGCTGTTCACCGGGGTGGTGCCC
ATCCTGGTCGAGCTGGACGGCGACGTAAACGGCCACAAGTTCAGCGTGAGGGGCGAGGGCGAGGGCGATG
CCACCAACGGCAAGCTGACCCTGAAGTTCATCTGCACCACCGGCAAGCTGCCCGTGCCCTGGCCCACCCT
CGTGACCACCCTGAGCCACGGCGTGCAGTGCTTCGCCCGCTACCCCGACCACATGAAGCAGCACGACTTC
TTCAAGTCCGCCATGCCCGAAGGCTACGTCCAGGAGCGCACCATCTTCTTCAAGGACGACGGCACCTACA
AGACCCGCGCCGAGGTGAAGTTCGAGGGCGACACCCTGGTGAACCGCATCGAGCTGAAGGGCGTCGACTT
CAAGGAGGACGGCAACATCCTGGGGCACAAGCTGGAGTACAACTTCAACAGCCACAACATCTATATCATG
GCCGTCAAGCAGAAGAACGGCATCAAGGTGAACTTCAAGATCCGCCACAACGTGGAGGACGGCAGCGTGC
AGCTCGCCGACCACTACCAGCAGAACACCCCCATCGGCGACGGCCCCGTGCTGCTGCCCGACAGCCACTA
CCTGAGCACCCAGTCCGTGCTGAGCAAAGACCCCAACGAGAAGCGCGATCACATGGTCCTGCTGGAGTTC
CGCACCGCCGCCGGGATCACTCTCGGCATGGACGAGCTGTACAAGTAAACGCGTTAAGTCGAGTCGACAA
TCAACCTCTGGATTACAAAATTTGTGAAAGATTGACTGGTATTCTTAACTATGTTGCTCCTTTTACGCTA
TGTGGATACGCTGCTTTAATGCCTTTGTATCATGCTATTGCTTCCCGTATGGCTTTCATTTTCTCCTCCT
TGTATAAATCCTGGTTGCTGTCTCTTTATGAGGAGTTGTGGCCCGTTGTCAGGCAACGTGGCGTGGTGTG
CACTGTGTTTGCTGACGCAACCCCCACTGGTTGGGGCATTGCCACCACCTGTCAGCTCCTTTCCGGGACT
TTCGCTTTCCCCCTCCCTATTGCCACGGCGGAACTCATCGCCGCCTGCCTTGCCCGCTGCTGGACAGGGG
CTCGGCTGTTGGGCACTGACAATTCCGTGGTGTTGTCGGGGAAATCATCGTCCTTTCCTTGGCTGCTCGC
CTGTGTTGCCACCTGGATTCTGCGCGGGACGTCCTTCTGCTACGTCCCTTCGGCCCTCAATCCAGCGGAC
CTTCCTTCCCGCGGCCTGCTGCCGGCTCTGCGGCCTCTTCCGCGTCTTCGCCTTCGCCCTCAGACGAGTC
GGATCTCCCTTTGGGCCGCCTCCCCGCGTCGACGGATCCGGTGATGGGACTTACAAGGCAGCTGTAGATC
TTAGCCACTTTTTAAAAGAAAAGGGGGGACTGGAAGGGCTAATTCACTCCCAACGAAGACAAGATCTGCT
TTTTGCTTGTACTGGGTCTCTCTGGTTAGACCAGATCTGAGCCTGGGAGCTCTCTGGCTAACTAGGGAAC
CCACTGCTTAAGCCTCAATAAAGCTTGCCTTGAGTGCTTCAAGTAGTGTGTGCCCGTCTGTTGTGTGACT
CTGGTAACTAGAGATCCCTCAGACCCTTTTAGTCAGTGTGGAAAATCTCTAGCAGTACGTATAGTAGTTC
ATGTCATCTTATTATTCAGTATTTATAACTTGCAAAGAAATGAATATCAGAGAGTGAGAGGAACTTGTTT
ATTGCAGCTTATAATGGTTACAAATAAAGCAATAGCATCACAAATTTCACAAATAAAGCATTTTTTTCAC
TGCATTCTAGTTGTGGTTTGTCCAAACTCATCAATGTATCTTATCATGTCTGGCTCTAGCTATCCCGCCC
CTAACTCCGCCCATCCCGCCCCTAACTCCGCCCAGTTCCGCCCATTCTCCGCCCCATGGCTGACTAATTT
TTTTTATTTATGCAGAGGCCGAGGCCGCCTCGGCCTCTGAGCTATTCCAGAAGTAGTGAGGAGGCTTTTT
TGGAGGCCTAGGGACGTACCCAATTCGCCCTATAGTGAGTCGTATTACGCGCGCTCACTGGCCGTCGTTT
TACAACGTCGTGACTGGGAAAACCCTGGCGTTACCCAACTTAATCGCCTTGCAGCACATCCCCCTTTCGC
CAGCTGGCGTAATAGCGAAGAGGCCCGCACCGATCGCCCTTCCCAACAGTTGCGCAGCCTGAATGGCGAA
TGGG
[124 nt withheld, positions 6165-6288]
C
[91 nt withheld, positions 6290-6380]
A
[49 nt withheld, positions 6382-6430]
CCTTTGACGTTGGAGTCCACGTTCTTT
[37 nt withheld, positions 6458-6494]
ACCCTATCTCGGTCTATTCTTTTGATTTATAAGGGATTTTGCCGATTTCGGCCTATTGGTTAAAAAATGA
GCTGATTTAACAAAAATTTAACGCGAATTTTAACAAAATATTAACGCTTACAATTTAGGTGGCACTTTTC
GGGGAAATGTGCGCGGAACCCCTATTTGTTTATTTTTCTAAATACATTCAAATATGTATCCGCTCATGAG
ACAATAACCCTGATAAATGCTTCAATAATATTGAAAAAGGAAGAGTATGAGTATTCAACATTTCCGTGTC
GCCCTTATTCCCTTTTTTGCGGCATTTTGCCTTCCTGTTTTTGCTCACCCAGAAACGCTGGTGAAAGTAA
AAGATGCTGAAGATCAGTTGGGTGCACGAGTGGGTTACATCGAACTGGATCTCAACAGCGGTAAGATCCT
TGAGAGTTTTCGCCCCGAAGAACGTTTTCCAATGATGAGCACTTTTAAAGTTCTGCTATGTGGCGCGGTA
TTATCCCGTATTGACGCCGGGCAAGAGCAACTCGGTCGCCGCATACACTATTCTCAGAATGACTTGGTTG
AGTACTCACCAGTCACAGAAAAGCATCTTACGGATGGCATGACAGTAAGAGAATTATGCAGTGCTGCCAT
AACCATGAGTGATAACACTGCGGCCAACTTACTTCTGACAACGATCGGAGGACCGAAGGAGCTAACCGCT
TTTTTGCACAACATGGGGGATCATGTAACTCGCCTTGATCGTTGGGAACCGGAGCTGAATGAAGCCATAC
CAAACGACGAGCGTGACACCACGATGCCTGTAGCAATGGCAACAACGTTGCGCAAACTATTAACTGGCGA
ACTACTTACTCTAGCTTCCCGGCAACAATTAATAGACTGGATGGAGGCGGATAAAGTTGCAGGACCACTT
CTGCGCTCGGCCCTTCCGGCTGGCTGGTTTATTGCTGATAAATCTGGAGCCGGTGAGCGTGGGTCTCGCG
GTATCATTGCAGCACTGGGGCCAGATGGTAAGCCCTCCCGTATCGTAGTTATCTACACGACGGGGAGTCA
GGCAACTATGGATGAACGAAATAGACAGATCGCTGAGATAGGTGCCTCACTGATTAAGCATTGGTAACTG
TCAGACCAAGTTTACTCATATATACTTTAGATTGATTTAAAACTTCATTTTTAATTTAAAAGGATCTAGG
TGAAGATCCTTTTTGATAATCTCATGACCAAAATCCCTTAACGTGAGTTTTCGTTCCACTGAGCGTCAGA
CCCCGTAGAAAAGATCAAAGGATCTTCTTGAGATCCTTTTTTTCTGCGCGTAATCTGCTGCTTGCAAACA
AAAAAACCACCGCTACCAGCGGTGGTTTGTTTGCCGGATCAAGAGCTACCAACTCTTTTTCCGAAGGTAA
CTGGCTTCAGCAGAGCGCAGATACCAAATACTGTTCTTCTAGTGTAGCCGTAGTTAGGCCACCACTTCAA
GAACTCTGTAGCACCGCCTACATACCTCGCTCTGCTAATCCTGTTACCAGTGGCTGCTGCCAGTGGCGAT
AAGTCGTGTCTTACCGGGTTGGACTCAAGACGATAGTTACCGGATAAGGCGCAGCGGTCGGGCTGAACGG
GGGGTTCGTGCACACAGCCCAGCTTGGAGCGAACGACCTACACCGAACTGAGATACCTACAGCGTGAGCT
ATGAGAAAGCGCCACGCTTCCCGAAGGGAGAAAGGCGGACAGGTATCCGGTAAGCGGCAGGGTCGGAACA
GGAGAGCGCACGAGGGAGCTTCCAGGGGGAAACGCCTGGTATCTTTATAGTCCTGTCGGGTTTCGCCACC
TCTGACTTGAGCGTCGATTTTTGTGATGCTCGTCAGGGGGGCGGAGCCTATGGAAAAACGCCAGCAACGC
GGCCTTTTTACGGTTCCTGGCCTTTTGCTGGCCTTTTGCTCACATGTTCTTTCCTGCGTT
Features (pLannotate 1.2.2; 31 found; start..end, strand, type, name):
      1..107     +  rep_origin     RSF ori (fragment): Plasmids containing the RSF 1030 origin of replication can be propagated in E. coli cells that contain additional plasmids with compatible origins.
    109..201     +  CDS            lacI (fragment): lac repressor; lacI; The lac repressor binds to the lac operator to inhibit transcription in E. coli. This inhibition can be relieved by adding lactose or isopropyl-β-D-thiogalactopyranoside (IPTG).
    214..235     +  protein_bind   CAP binding site: CAP binding activates transcription in the presence of cAMP. E. coli catabolite activator protein
    250..280     +  promoter       lac promoter: promoter for the E. coli lac operon
    288..304     +  protein_bind   lac operator: The lac repressor binds to the lac operator to inhibit transcription in E. coli. This inhibition can be relieved by adding lactose or isopropyl-β-D-thiogalactopyranoside (IPTG). lac repressor encoded by lacI
    349..367     +  promoter       T3 promoter: promoter for bacteriophage T3 RNA polymerase
    395..621     +  promoter       RSV promoter: Rous sarcoma virus enhancer/promoter
    622..802     +  LTR            5' LTR (truncated): truncated 5' long terminal repeat (LTR) from HIV-1
    849..974     +  misc_feature   HIV-1 Ψ: packaging signal of human immunodeficiency virus type 1
    958..1321    +  CDS            HIV-1 gag (fragment): gag protein from human immunodeficiency virus 1; gag
   1467..1700    +  misc_feature   RRE: The Rev response element (RRE) of HIV-1 allows for Rev-dependent mRNA export from the nucleus to the cytoplasm.
   2077..2103    +  CDS            Rev (fragment): human immunodeficiency virus 1 (HIV-1) Rev protein; rev; enhances nuclear export of unspliced and incompletely spliced viral mRNAs
   2107..2347    +  promoter       U6 promoter: RNA polymerase III promoter for human U6 snRNA
   2372..2447    +  misc_RNA       gRNA scaffold: guide RNA scaffold for the Streptococcus pyogenes CRISPR/Cas9 system
   2503..2620    +  misc_feature   cPPT/CTS: central polypurine tract and central termination sequence of HIV-1
   2686..2752    +  CDS            small t antigen (fragment): SV40 (simian virus 40) small t antigen
   2778..2989    +  promoter       EF-1α core promoter: core promoter for human elongation factor EF-1α
   2990..3098    +  intron         EF-1α intron A (fragment): intron upstream of the start codon of human EF-1α
   3724..3927    +  intron         EF-1α intron A: truncated intron upstream of the start codon of human EF-1α
   3949..4668    +  CDS            EBFP2: enhanced blue variant of GFP (Ai et al., 2007) mammalian codon-optimized
   4689..5277    +  misc_feature   WPRE: woodchuck hepatitis virus posttranscriptional regulatory element
   5330..5349    +  misc_feature   cPPT/CTS (fragment): central polypurine tract and central termination sequence of HIV-1
   5351..5584    +  LTR            3' LTR (ΔU3): self-inactivating 3' long terminal repeat (LTR) from HIV-1
   5662..5783    +  polyA_signal   SV40 poly(A) signal: SV40 polyadenylation signal
   5823..5958    +  rep_origin     SV40 ori: SV40 origin of replication
   5979..5997    -  promoter       T7 promoter: promoter for bacteriophage T7 RNA polymerase
   6005..6160    +  CDS            lacZα (fragment): LacZα fragment of β-galactosidase; lacZ fragment
   6165..6593    +  rep_origin     f1 ori (sequence partly withheld): f1 bacteriophage origin of replication; arrow indicates direction of (+) strand synthesis
   6646..6750    +  promoter       AmpR promoter: bla
   6751..7611    +  CDS            AmpR: β-lactamase; bla; confers resistance to ampicillin, carbenicillin, and related antibiotics
   7782..8370    +  rep_origin     ori: high-copy-number ColE1/pMB1/pBR322/pUC origin of replication
