>Addgene plasmid #85707 | CRISPseq-BFP-backbone | addgene full sequence | sequence record 170482 | Addgene NGS Result
ATCCCCTGATTCTGTGGATAACCGTATTACCGCCTTTGAGTGAGCTGATACCGCTCGCCGCAGCCGAACG
ACCGAGCGCAGCGAGTCAGTGAGCGAGGAAGCGGAAGAGCGCCCAATACGCAAACCGCCTCTCCCCGCGC
GTTGGCCGATTCATTAATGCAGCTGGCACGACAGGTTTCCCGACTGGAAAGCGGGCAGTGAGCGCAACGC
AATTAATGTGAGTTAGCTCACTCATTAGGCACCCCAGGCTTTACACTTTATGCTTCCGGCTCGTATGTTG
TGTGGAATTGTGAGCGGATAACAATTTCACACAGGAAACAGCTATGACCATGATTACGCCAAGCGCGCAA
TTAACCCTCACTAAAGGGAACAAAAGCTGGAGCTGCAAGCTTAATGTAGTCTTATGCAATACTCTTGTAG
TCTTGCAACATGGTAACGATGAGTTAGCAACATGCCTTACAAGGAGAGAAAAAGCACCGTGCATGCCGAT
TGGTGGAAGTAAGGTGGTACGATCGTGCCTTATTAGGAAGGCAACAGACGGGTCTGACATGGATTGGACG
AACCACTGAATTGCCGCATTGCAGAGATATTGTATTTAAGTGCCTAGCTCGATACATAAACGGGTCTCTC
TGGTTAGACCAGATCTGAGCCTGGGAGCTCTCTGGCTAACTAGGGAACCCACTGCTTAAGCCTCAATAAA
GCTTGCCTTGAGTGCTTCAAGTAGTGTGTGCCCGTCTGTTGTGTGACTCTGGTAACTAGAGATCCCTCAG
ACCCTTTTAGTCAGTGTGGAAAATCTCTAGCAGTGGCGCCCGAACAGGGACTTGAAAGCGAAAGGGAAAC
CAGAGGAGCTCTCTCGACGCAGGACTCGGCTTGCTGAAGCGCGCACGGCAAGAGGCGAGGGGCGGCGACT
GGTGAGTACGCCAAAAATTTTGACTAGCGGAGGCTAGAAGGAGAGAGATGGGTGCGAGAGCGTCAGTATT
AAGCGGGGGAGAATTAGATCGCGATGGGAAAAAATTCGGTTAAGGCCAGGGGGAAAGAAAAAATATAAAT
TAAAACATATAGTATGGGCAAGCAGGGAGCTAGAACGATTCGCAGTTAATCCTGGCCTGTTAGAAACATC
AGAAGGCTGTAGACAAATACTGGGACAGCTACAACCATCCCTTCAGACAGGATCAGAAGAACTTAGATCA
TTATATAATACAGTAGCAACCCTCTATTGTGTGCATCAAAGGATAGAGATAAAAGACACCAAGGAAGCTT
TAGACAAGATAGAGGAAGAGCAAAACAAAAGTAAGACCACCGCACAGCAAGCGGCCGCTGATCTTCAGAC
CTGGAGGAGGAGATATGAGGGACAATTGGAGAAGTGAATTATATAAATATAAAGTAGTAAAAATTGAACC
ATTAGGAGTAGCACCCACCAAGGCAAAGAGAAGAGTGGTGCAGAGAGAAAAAAGAGCAGTGGGAATAGGA
GCTTTGTTCCTTGGGTTCTTGGGAGCAGCAGGAAGCACTATGGGCGCAGCGTCAATGACGCTGACGGTAC
AGGCCAGACAATTATTGTCTGGTATAGTGCAGCAGCAGAACAATTTGCTGAGGGCTATTGAGGCGCAACA
GCATCTGTTGCAACTCACAGTCTGGGGCATCAAGCAGCTCCAGGCAAGAATCCTGGCTGTGGAAAGATAC
CTAAAGGATCAACAGCTCCTGGGGATTTGGGGTTGCTCTGGAAAACTCATTTGCACCACTGCTGTGCCTT
GGAATGCTAGTTGGAGTAATAAATCTCTGGAACAGATTTGGAATCACACGACCTGGATGGAGTGGGACAG
AGAAATTAACAATTACACAAGCTTAATACACTCCTTAATTGAAGAATCGCAAAACCAGCAAGAAAAGAAT
GAACAAGAATTATTGGAATTAGATAAATGGGCAAGTTTGTGGAATTGGTTTAACATAACAAATTGGCTGT
GGTATATAAAATTATTCATAATGATAGTAGGAGGCTTGGTAGGTTTAAGAATAGTTTTTGCTGTACTTTC
TATAGTGAATAGAGTTAGGCAGGGATATTCACCATTATCGTTTCAGACCCACCTCCCAACCCCGAGGGGA
CCCAGAGAGGGCCTATTTCCCATGATTCCTTCATATTTGCATATACGATACAAGGCTGTTAGAGAGATAA
TTAGAATTAATTTGACTGTAAACACAAAGATATTAGTACAAAATACGTGACGTAGAAAGTAATAATTTCT
TGGGTAGTTTGCAGTTTTAAAATTATGTTTTAAAATGGACTATCATATGCTTACCGTAACTTGAAAGTAT
TTCGATTTCTTGGCTTTATATATCTTGTGGAAAGGACGAAACACCGGAGACGGACGTCTCTGTTTTAGAG
CTAGAAATAGCAAGTTAAAATAAGGCTAGTCCGTTATCAACTTGAAAAAGTGGCACCGAGTCGGTGCTTT
TTTAAGCTTGGCGTAACTAGATCTTGAGACAAATGGCAGTATTCATCCACAATTTTAAAAGAAAAGGGGG
GATTGGGGGGTACAGTGCAGGGGAAAGAATAGTAGACATAATAGCAACAGACATACAAACTAAAGAATTA
CAAAAACAAATTACAAAAATTCAAAATTTTCGGGTTTATTACAGGGACAGCAGAGATCCACTTTGGCGCC
GGCTCGAGGGGGCCCGGGTGCAAAGATGGATAAAGTTTTAAACAGAGAGGAATCTTTGCAGCTAATGGAC
CTTCTAGGTCTTGAAAGGAGTGGGAATTGGCTCCGGTGCCCGTCAGTGGGCAGAGCGCACATCGCCCACA
GTCCCCGAGAAGTTGGGGGGAGGGGTCGGCAATTGATCCGGTGCCTAGAGAAGGTGGCGCGGGGTAAACT
GGGAAAGTGATGTCGTGTACTGGCTCCGCCTTTTTCCCGAGGGTGGGGGAGAACCGTATATAAGTGCAGT
AGTCGCCGTGAACGTTCTTTTTCGCAACGGGTTTGCCGCCAGAACACAGGTAAGTGCCGTGTGTGGTTCC
CGCGGGCCTGGCCTCTTTACGGGTTATGGCCCTTGCGTGCCTTGAATTACTTCCACCTGGCTGCAGTACG
TGATTCTTGATCCCGAGCTTCGGGTTGGAAGTGGGTGGGAGAGTTCGAGGCCTTGCGCTTAAGGAGCCCC
TTCGCCTCGTGCTTGAGTTGAGGCCTGGCCTGGGCGCTGGGGCCGCCGCGTGCGAATCTGGTGGCACCTT
CGCGCCTGTCTCGCTGCTTTCGATAAGTCTCTAGCCATTTAAAATTTTTGATGACCTGCTGCGACGCTTT
TTTTCTGGCAAGATAGTCTTGTAAATGCGGGCCAAGATCTGCACACTGGTATTTCGGTTTTTGGGGCCGC
GGGCGGCGACGGGGCCCGTGCGTCCCAGCGCACATGTTCGGCGAGGCGGGGCCTGCGAGCGCGGCCACCG
AGAATCGGACGGGGGTAGTCTCAAGCTGGCCGGCCTGCTCTGGTGCCTGGCCTCGCGCCGCCGTGTATCG
CCCCGCCCTGGGCGGCAAGGCTGGCCCGGTCGGCACCAGTTGCGTGAGCGGAAAGATGGCCGCTTCCCGG
CCCTGCTGCAGGGAGCTCAAAATGGAGGACGCGGCGCTCGGGAGAGCGGGCGGGTGAGTCACCCACACAA
AGGAAAAGGGCCTTTCCGTCCTCAGCCGTCGCTTCATGTGACTCCACGGAGTACCGGGCGCCGTCCAGGC
ACCTCGATTAGTTCTCGAGCTTTTGGAGTACGTCGTCTTTAGGTTGGGGGGAGGGGTTTTATGCGATGGA
GTTTCCCCACACTGAGTGGGTGGAGACTGAAGTTAGGCCAGCTTGGCACTTGATGTAATTCTCCTTGGAA
TTTGCCCTTTTTGAGTTTGGATCTTGGTTCATTCTCAAGCCTCAGACAGTGGTTCAAAGTTTTTTTCTTC
CATTTCAGGTGTCGTGACGTACGGCCACCATGGTGAGCAAGGGCGAGGAGCTGTTCACCGGGGTGGTGCC
CATCCTGGTCGAGCTGGACGGCGACGTAAACGGCCACAAGTTCAGCGTGAGGGGCGAGGGCGAGGGCGAT
GCCACCAACGGCAAGCTGACCCTGAAGTTCATCTGCACCACCGGCAAGCTGCCCGTGCCCTGGCCCACCC
TCGTGACCACCCTGAGCCACGGCGTGCAGTGCTTCGCCCGCTACCCCGACCACATGAAGCAGCACGACTT
CTTCAAGTCCGCCATGCCCGAAGGCTACGTCCAGGAGCGCACCATCTTCTTCAAGGACGACGGCACCTAC
AAGACCCGCGCCGAGGTGAAGTTCGAGGGCGACACCCTGGTGAACCGCATCGAGCTGAAGGGCGTCGACT
TCAAGGAGGACGGCAACATCCTGGGGCACAAGCTGGAGTACAACTTCAACAGCCACAACATCTATATCAT
GGCCGTCAAGCAGAAGAACGGCATCAAGGTGAACTTCAAGATCCGCCACAACGTGGAGGACGGCAGCGTG
CAGCTCGCCGACCACTACCAGCAGAACACCCCCATCGGCGACGGCCCCGTGCTGCTGCCCGACAGCCACT
ACCTGAGCACCCAGTCCGTGCTGAGCAAAGACCCCAACGAGAAGCGCGATCACATGGTCCTGCTGGAGTT
CCGCACCGCCGCCGGGATCACTCTCGGCATGGACGAGCTGTACAAGTAAACGCGTTAAGTCGAGTCGACA
ATCAACCTCTGGATTACAAAATTTGTGAAAGATTGACTGGTATTCTTAACTATGTTGCTCCTTTTACGCT
ATGTGGATACGCTGCTTTAATGCCTTTGTATCATGCTATTGCTTCCCGTATGGCTTTCATTTTCTCCTCC
TTGTATAAATCCTGGTTGCTGTCTCTTTATGAGGAGTTGTGGCCCGTTGTCAGGCAACGTGGCGTGGTGT
GCACTGTGTTTGCTGACGCAACCCCCACTGGTTGGGGCATTGCCACCACCTGTCAGCTCCTTTCCGGGAC
TTTCGCTTTCCCCCTCCCTATTGCCACGGCGGAACTCATCGCCGCCTGCCTTGCCCGCTGCTGGACAGGG
GCTCGGCTGTTGGGCACTGACAATTCCGTGGTGTTGTCGGGGAAATCATCGTCCTTTCCTTGGCTGCTCG
CCTGTGTTGCCACCTGGATTCTGCGCGGGACGTCCTTCTGCTACGTCCCTTCGGCCCTCAATCCAGCGGA
CCTTCCTTCCCGCGGCCTGCTGCCGGCTCTGCGGCCTCTTCCGCGTCTTCGCCTTCGCCCTCAGACGAGT
CGGATCTCCCTTTGGGCCGCCTCCCCGCGTCGACGGATCCGGTGATGGGACTTACAAGGCAGCTGTAGAT
CTTAGCCACTTTTTAAAAGAAAAGGGGGGACTGGAAGGGCTAATTCACTCCCAACGAAGACAAGATCTGC
TTTTTGCTTGTACTGGGTCTCTCTGGTTAGACCAGATCTGAGCCTGGGAGCTCTCTGGCTAACTAGGGAA
CCCACTGCTTAAGCCTCAATAAAGCTTGCCTTGAGTGCTTCAAGTAGTGTGTGCCCGTCTGTTGTGTGAC
TCTGGTAACTAGAGATCCCTCAGACCCTTTTAGTCAGTGTGGAAAATCTCTAGCAGTACGTATAGTAGTT
CATGTCATCTTATTATTCAGTATTTATAACTTGCAAAGAAATGAATATCAGAGAGTGAGAGGAACTTGTT
TATTGCAGCTTATAATGGTTACAAATAAAGCAATAGCATCACAAATTTCACAAATAAAGCATTTTTTTCA
CTGCATTCTAGTTGTGGTTTGTCCAAACTCATCAATGTATCTTATCATGTCTGGCTCTAGCTATCCCGCC
CCTAACTCCGCCCATCCCGCCCCTAACTCCGCCCAGTTCCGCCCATTCTCCGCCCCATGGCTGACTAATT
TTTTTTATTTATGCAGAGGCCGAGGCCGCCTCGGCCTCTGAGCTATTCCAGAAGTAGTGAGGAGGCTTTT
TTGGAGGCCTAGGGACGTACCCAATTCGCCCTATAGTGAGTCGTATTACGCGCGCTCACTGGCCGTCGTT
TTACAACGTCGTGACTGGGAAAACCCTGGCGTTACCCAACTTAATCGCCTTGCAGCACATCCCCCTTTCG
CCAGCTGGCGTAATAGCGAAGAGGCCCGCACCGATCGCCCTTCCCAACAGTTGCGCAGCCTGAATGGCGA
ATGGG
[124 nt withheld, positions 6166-6289]
C
[91 nt withheld, positions 6291-6381]
A
[49 nt withheld, positions 6383-6431]
CCTTTGACGTTGGAGTCCACGTTCTTT
[37 nt withheld, positions 6459-6495]
ACCCTATCTCGGTCTATTCTTTTGATTTATAAGGGATTTTGCCGATTTCGGCCTATTGGTTAAAAAATGA
GCTGATTTAACAAAAATTTAACGCGAATTTTAACAAAATATTAACGCTTACAATTTAGGTGGCACTTTTC
GGGGAAATGTGCGCGGAACCCCTATTTGTTTATTTTTCTAAATACATTCAAATATGTATCCGCTCATGAG
ACAATAACCCTGATAAATGCTTCAATAATATTGAAAAAGGAAGAGTATGAGTATTCAACATTTCCGTGTC
GCCCTTATTCCCTTTTTTGCGGCATTTTGCCTTCCTGTTTTTGCTCACCCAGAAACGCTGGTGAAAGTAA
AAGATGCTGAAGATCAGTTGGGTGCACGAGTGGGTTACATCGAACTGGATCTCAACAGCGGTAAGATCCT
TGAGAGTTTTCGCCCCGAAGAACGTTTTCCAATGATGAGCACTTTTAAAGTTCTGCTATGTGGCGCGGTA
TTATCCCGTATTGACGCCGGGCAAGAGCAACTCGGTCGCCGCATACACTATTCTCAGAATGACTTGGTTG
AGTACTCACCAGTCACAGAAAAGCATCTTACGGATGGCATGACAGTAAGAGAATTATGCAGTGCTGCCAT
AACCATGAGTGATAACACTGCGGCCAACTTACTTCTGACAACGATCGGAGGACCGAAGGAGCTAACCGCT
TTTTTGCACAACATGGGGGATCATGTAACTCGCCTTGATCGTTGGGAACCGGAGCTGAATGAAGCCATAC
CAAACGACGAGCGTGACACCACGATGCCTGTAGCAATGGCAACAACGTTGCGCAAACTATTAACTGGCGA
ACTACTTACTCTAGCTTCCCGGCAACAATTAATAGACTGGATGGAGGCGGATAAAGTTGCAGGACCACTT
CTGCGCTCGGCCCTTCCGGCTGGCTGGTTTATTGCTGATAAATCTGGAGCCGGTGAGCGTGGGTCTCGCG
GTATCATTGCAGCACTGGGGCCAGATGGTAAGCCCTCCCGTATCGTAGTTATCTACACGACGGGGAGTCA
GGCAACTATGGATGAACGAAATAGACAGATCGCTGAGATAGGTGCCTCACTGATTAAGCATTGGTAACTG
TCAGACCAAGTTTACTCATATATACTTTAGATTGATTTAAAACTTCATTTTTAATTTAAAAGGATCTAGG
TGAAGATCCTTTTTGATAATCTCATGACCAAAATCCCTTAACGTGAGTTTTCGTTCCACTGAGCGTCAGA
CCCCGTAGAAAAGATCAAAGGATCTTCTTGAGATCCTTTTTTTCTGCGCGTAATCTGCTGCTTGCAAACA
AAAAAACCACCGCTACCAGCGGTGGTTTGTTTGCCGGATCAAGAGCTACCAACTCTTTTTCCGAAGGTAA
CTGGCTTCAGCAGAGCGCAGATACCAAATACTGTTCTTCTAGTGTAGCCGTAGTTAGGCCACCACTTCAA
GAACTCTGTAGCACCGCCTACATACCTCGCTCTGCTAATCCTGTTACCAGTGGCTGCTGCCAGTGGCGAT
AAGTCGTGTCTTACCGGGTTGGACTCAAGACGATAGTTACCGGATAAGGCGCAGCGGTCGGGCTGAACGG
GGGGTTCGTGCACACAGCCCAGCTTGGAGCGAACGACCTACACCGAACTGAGATACCTACAGCGTGAGCT
ATGAGAAAGCGCCACGCTTCCCGAAGGGAGAAAGGCGGACAGGTATCCGGTAAGCGGCAGGGTCGGAACA
GGAGAGCGCACGAGGGAGCTTCCAGGGGGAAACGCCTGGTATCTTTATAGTCCTGTCGGGTTTCGCCACC
TCTGACTTGAGCGTCGATTTTTGTGATGCTCGTCAGGGGGGCGGAGCCTATGGAAAAACGCCAGCAACGC
GGCCTTTTTACGGTTCCTGGCCTTTTGCTGGCCTTTTGCTCACATGTTCTTTCCTGCGTT
Features (pLannotate 1.2.2; 30 found; start..end, strand, type, name):
      1..107     +  rep_origin     RSF ori (fragment): Plasmids containing the RSF 1030 origin of replication can be propagated in E. coli cells that contain additional plasmids with compatible origins.
    109..201     +  CDS            lacI (fragment): lac repressor; lacI; The lac repressor binds to the lac operator to inhibit transcription in E. coli. This inhibition can be relieved by adding lactose or isopropyl-β-D-thiogalactopyranoside (IPTG).
    214..235     +  protein_bind   CAP binding site: CAP binding activates transcription in the presence of cAMP. E. coli catabolite activator protein
    250..280     +  promoter       lac promoter: promoter for the E. coli lac operon
    288..304     +  protein_bind   lac operator: The lac repressor binds to the lac operator to inhibit transcription in E. coli. This inhibition can be relieved by adding lactose or isopropyl-β-D-thiogalactopyranoside (IPTG). lac repressor encoded by lacI
    349..367     +  promoter       T3 promoter: promoter for bacteriophage T3 RNA polymerase
    395..621     +  promoter       RSV promoter: Rous sarcoma virus enhancer/promoter
    622..802     +  LTR            5' LTR (truncated): truncated 5' long terminal repeat (LTR) from HIV-1
    849..974     +  misc_feature   HIV-1 Ψ: packaging signal of human immunodeficiency virus type 1
    958..1321    +  CDS            HIV-1 gag (fragment): gag protein from human immunodeficiency virus 1; gag
   1467..1700    +  misc_feature   RRE: The Rev response element (RRE) of HIV-1 allows for Rev-dependent mRNA export from the nucleus to the cytoplasm.
   2077..2103    +  CDS            Rev (fragment): human immunodeficiency virus 1 (HIV-1) Rev protein; rev; enhances nuclear export of unspliced and incompletely spliced viral mRNAs
   2107..2347    +  promoter       U6 promoter: RNA polymerase III promoter for human U6 snRNA
   2372..2447    +  misc_RNA       gRNA scaffold: guide RNA scaffold for the Streptococcus pyogenes CRISPR/Cas9 system
   2503..2620    +  misc_feature   cPPT/CTS: central polypurine tract and central termination sequence of HIV-1
   2686..2752    +  CDS            small t antigen (fragment): SV40 (simian virus 40) small t antigen
   2778..2989    +  promoter       EF-1α core promoter: core promoter for human elongation factor EF-1α
   2990..3928    +  intron         EF-1α intron A: intron upstream of the start codon of human EF-1α
   3950..4669    +  CDS            EBFP2: enhanced blue variant of GFP (Ai et al., 2007) mammalian codon-optimized
   4690..5278    +  misc_feature   WPRE: woodchuck hepatitis virus posttranscriptional regulatory element
   5331..5350    +  misc_feature   cPPT/CTS (fragment): central polypurine tract and central termination sequence of HIV-1
   5352..5585    +  LTR            3' LTR (ΔU3): self-inactivating 3' long terminal repeat (LTR) from HIV-1
   5663..5784    +  polyA_signal   SV40 poly(A) signal: SV40 polyadenylation signal
   5824..5959    +  rep_origin     SV40 ori: SV40 origin of replication
   5980..5998    -  promoter       T7 promoter: promoter for bacteriophage T7 RNA polymerase
   6006..6161    +  CDS            lacZα (fragment): LacZα fragment of β-galactosidase; lacZ fragment
   6166..6594    +  rep_origin     f1 ori (sequence partly withheld): f1 bacteriophage origin of replication; arrow indicates direction of (+) strand synthesis
   6647..6751    +  promoter       AmpR promoter: bla
   6752..7612    +  CDS            AmpR: β-lactamase; bla; confers resistance to ampicillin, carbenicillin, and related antibiotics
   7783..8371    +  rep_origin     ori: high-copy-number ColE1/pMB1/pBR322/pUC origin of replication
