[The description below was written by a language model from this plasmid's Addgene catalogue record and pLannotate feature annotations shown in this document.]
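Description:
CRISPseq-BFP-backbone is an empty lentiviral guide RNA vector built on the pHKO9 backbone, intended for pooled CRISPR/Cas9 screens that are read out by single-cell RNA sequencing. In bacteria it is maintained as a high-copy plasmid through a ColE1/pUC-type origin and selected with ampicillin via the β-lactamase gene. An f1 origin, an SV40 origin and remnants of lac and lacZα cloning-vector sequence are also present. The viral portion has a third-generation, self-inactivating layout. An RSV promoter replaces the U3 region of a truncated HIV-1 5' LTR to drive genomic RNA production in packaging cells. It is followed by the Ψ packaging signal with a gag fragment, the Rev response element, a cPPT/CTS, and a ΔU3 3' LTR with a downstream SV40 polyadenylation signal.

Between the LTRs are two expression units. A human U6 RNA polymerase III promoter sits just upstream of the Streptococcus pyogenes gRNA scaffold, with a short gap between them where a guide spacer is presumably cloned. Downstream, the EF-1α core promoter with its intron A drives a blue fluorescent protein annotated as EBFP2, followed by WPRE to enhance transcript expression. BFP marks transduced cells for sorting. The catalogue entry states that a Unique Guide Index (UGI) is also cloned into the vector so that guide identity can be recovered in single-cell RNA-seq data, but the feature table does not annotate the UGI cloning site. The plasmid does not encode Cas9, which must be supplied separately. The two sequence records, from the depositor and from repository sequencing, differ by one nucleotide in length and are annotated essentially identically apart from how the EF-1α intron is called.
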