Addgene plasmid #85707: CRISPseq-BFP-backbone
Purpose: (Empty Backbone) Backbone for CRISPR/Cas9 screening with single cell RNA-seq. Lentiviral plasmid for cloning of gRNAs and Unique Guide Index (UGI), with a BFP fluorescent marker. Does NOT include Cas9.
Depositing lab: Ido Amit. Depositing organization: Weizmann Institute of Science. Publication: Dissecting Immune Circuits by Linking CRISPR-Pooled Screens with Single-Cell RNA-Seq. Jaitin DA, Weiner A, Yofe I, Lara-Astiaso D, Keren-Shaul H, David E, Salame TM, Tanay A, van Oudenaarden A, Amit I. Cell. 2016 Dec 15;167(7):1883-1896.e15. doi: 10.1016/j.cell.2016.11.039. PubMed 27984734.
Backbone
  Vector backbone: pHKO9
  Vector type: Lentiviral
Growth in bacteria
  Bacterial resistance: Ampicillin, 100 μg/mL
  Growth temperature: 37°C
  Growth strain: NEB Stable
  Copy number: High Copy
Gene/Insert
  Sequencing primers: 5′ ataatgatagtaggaggcttgg; 3′ gagtttggacaaaccacaac
Terms and licenses: Academic/Nonprofit Terms; Industry Terms: Not Available to Industry
How to cite: CRISPseq-BFP-backbone was a gift from Ido Amit (Addgene plasmid # 85707 ; http://n2t.net/addgene:85707 ; RRID:Addgene_85707)
